Addgene plasmid #87741: pCA24N-ligase
Purpose: IPTG-inducible expression of T4 DNA ligase for protein purification
Depositing lab: Wayne Patrick. Depositing organization: University of Otago. Publication: Engineered DNA ligases with improved activities in vitro. Wilson RH, Morton SK, Deiderick H, Gerth ML, Paul HA, Gerber I, Patel A, Ellington AD, Hunicke-Smith SP, Patrick WM. Protein Eng Des Sel. 2013 Jul;26(7):471-8. doi: 10.1093/protein/gzt024. Epub 2013 Jun 10. PubMed 23754529.
Backbone
  Vector backbone: pCA24N
  Backbone manufacturer: Kitagawa et al. (PMID:16769691)
  Vector type: Bacterial Expression
Growth in bacteria
  Bacterial resistance: Chloramphenicol, 25 μg/mL
  Growth temperature: 37°C
  Growth strain: DH5alpha
  Copy number: Unknown
Gene/Insert
  Gene/Insert name: T4 DNA ligase
  Entrez Gene: 30 (a.k.a. T4p202, lig)
  Promoter: T5-lac
  Tag / fusion protein: 6xHis (N terminal on backbone)
  Cloning method: Restriction Enzyme; 5′ cloning site BamHI (not destroyed); 3′ cloning site NotI (not destroyed)
  Sequencing primers: 5′ pCA24N.for (GATAACAATTTCACACAGAATTCATTAAAGAG); 3′ pCA24N.rev2 — 5'-CAAATCCAGATGGAGTTCTGAGG-3'
Resource information
  A portion of this plasmid was derived from a plasmid made by: Previously, we PCR amplified the lig gene from pRBL (Ren et al., 1997; PMID: 9305776).
Terms and licenses: Academic/Nonprofit Terms; Industry Terms: Not Available to Industry
Depositor comments: For complete cloning information, please see the paper's supplement. For expression, E. coli DH5a-E cells harbouring each expression vector were grown at 37°C in LB broth containing chloramphenicol (34 µg.ml-1), to OD600 ~ 0.6. IPTG (0.4 mM, final concentration) was added as an inducer, and protein over-expression was at 28°C for 16-18 h.
How to cite: pCA24N-ligase was a gift from Wayne Patrick (Addgene plasmid # 87741 ; http://n2t.net/addgene:87741 ; RRID:Addgene_87741)
