[The description below was written by a language model from this plasmid's Addgene catalogue record and pLannotate feature annotations shown in this document.]
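Description:
pCA24N-ligase is a bacterial expression plasmid built on the pCA24N backbone and designed for IPTG-inducible production of bacteriophage T4 DNA ligase in E. coli for subsequent purification. The sequenced construct is about 6 kb. It replicates from a ColE1/pMB1-type origin and is selected with chloramphenicol through a cat gene driven by its own promoter; the catalogue lists the copy number as unknown. The annotation also picks up short remnants of rop, bom, IS1, β-lactamase and lacZα, along with a lac promoter/CAP site region. These appear to be leftovers of the vector's construction history rather than functional parts of the expression design.

The payload is the T4 lig gene (gene 30), which was amplified from an earlier ligase plasmid and inserted between BamHI and NotI sites, both of which are retained. It lies downstream of a phage T5 promoter that carries an embedded lac operator and is followed by a second lac operator, the T5-lac arrangement. A backbone-encoded 6xHis tag sits just upstream of the ligase coding sequence and is intended to give an N-terminally tagged protein suitable for immobilised metal affinity purification. Transcription ends at the lambda t0 terminator. The plasmid carries its own lacI gene with its promoter, so lac repressor is supplied in cis and keeps the strong T5 promoter off until IPTG is added, which means no specialised host such as a T7 polymerase strain is needed. The associated work concerned engineering DNA ligases with improved in vitro activity, and this plasmid expresses T4 DNA ligase itself for purification in that context.
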