Features (pLannotate 1.2.2; 19 found; start..end, strand, type, name):
     80..124     +  promoter       T5 promoter: bacteriophage T5 promoter for E. coli RNA polymerase, with embedded lac operator
    132..148     +  protein_bind   lac operator: The lac repressor binds to the lac operator to inhibit transcription in E. coli. This inhibition can be relieved by adding lactose or isopropyl-β-D-thiogalactopyranoside (IPTG). lac repressor encoded by lacI
    197..214     +  CDS            6xHis: 6xHis affinity tag
    236..1693    +  CDS            30: DNLI_BPT4 - Experimental evidence at protein level: Swiss-Prot protein existence level 1. DNA ligase, which is expressed in the early stage of lytic development, has been implicated in T4 DNA synthesis and genetic recombination. It may also play a role in T4 DNA repair. From Enterobacteria phage T4 (Bacteriophage T4).
   1752..1846    +  terminator     lambda t0 terminator: transcription terminator from phage lambda
   1883..1922    +  CDS            rop (fragment): Rop protein, which maintains plasmids at low copy number; rop
   2024..2064    +  misc_feature   bom (fragment): basis of mobility region from pBR322
   2143..2281    -  mobile_element IS1 (fragment): prokaryotic transposable element IS1
   2402..2504    +  promoter       cat promoter: promoter of the E. coli cat gene encoding chloramphenicol acetyltransferase
   2505..3161    +  CDS            cat: CAT_ECOLX - Experimental evidence at protein level: Swiss-Prot protein existence level 1. This enzyme is an effector of chloramphenicol resistance in bacteria. From Escherichia coli. This protein is used as a marker in many commonly used cloning vectors, such as pACYC184.
   3472..3543    +  CDS            bla(M) (fragment): β-lactamase lacking the signal sequence; bla(M); allows cytosolic expression of β-lactamase
   3715..4303    +  rep_origin     ori: high-copy-number ColE1/pMB1/pBR322/pUC origin of replication
   4489..4540    -  misc_feature   bom (fragment): basis of mobility region from pBR322
   4547..4624    +  promoter       lacI promoter: lacI
   4625..5707    +  CDS            lacI: lac repressor; lacI; The lac repressor binds to the lac operator to inhibit transcription in E. coli. This inhibition can be relieved by adding lactose or isopropyl-β-D-thiogalactopyranoside (IPTG).
   5720..5741    +  protein_bind   CAP binding site: CAP binding activates transcription in the presence of cAMP. E. coli catabolite activator protein
   5756..5786    +  promoter       lac promoter: promoter for the E. coli lac operon
   5794..5810    +  protein_bind   lac operator: The lac repressor binds to the lac operator to inhibit transcription in E. coli. This inhibition can be relieved by adding lactose or isopropyl-β-D-thiogalactopyranoside (IPTG). lac repressor encoded by lacI
   5830..5986    +  CDS            lacZα (fragment): LacZα fragment of β-galactosidase; lacZ fragment
>Addgene plasmid #87741 | pCA24N-ligase | addgene full sequence | sequence record 174171 | Addgene NGS Result
CTAAGAAACCATTATTATCATGACATTAACCTATAAAAATAGGCGTATCACGAGGCCCTTTCGTCTTCAC
CTCGAGAAATCATAAAAAATTTATTTGCTTTGTGAGCGGATAACAATTATAATAGATTCAATTGTGAGCG
GATAACAATTTCACACAGAATTCATTAAAGAGGAGAAATTAACTATGAGAGGATCTCACCATCACCATCA
CCATACGGATCCGGCCCTGAGGGCCATTCTTAAAATTCTGAACGAAATAGCATCTATTGGTTCAACTAAA
CAGAAGCAAGCAATTCTTGAAAAGAATAAAGATAATGAATTGCTTAAACGAGTATATCGTCTGACTTATT
CTCGTGGGTTACAGTATTATATCAAGAAATGGCCTAAACCTGGTATTGCTACCCAGAGTTTTGGAATGTT
GACTCTTACCGATATGCTTGACTTCATTGAATTCACATTAGCTACTCGGAAATTGACTGGAAATGCAGCA
ATTGAGGAATTAACTGGATATATCACCGATGGTAAAAAAGATGATGTTGAAGTTTTGCGTCGAGTGATGA
TGCGAGACCTTGAATGTGGTGCTTCAGTATCTATTGCAAACAAAGTTTGGCCAGGTTTAATTCCTGAACA
ACCTCAAATGCTCGCAAGTTCTTATGATGAAAAAGGCATTAATAAGAATATCAAATTTCCAGCCTTTGCT
CAGTTAAAAGCTGATGGAGCTCGGTGTTTTGCTGAAGTTAGAGGTGATGAATTAGATGATGTTCGTCTTT
TATCACGAGCTGGTAATGAATATCTAGGATTAGATCTTCTTAAGGAAGAGTTAATTAAAATGACCGCTGA
AGCCCGCCAGATTCATCCAGAAGGTGTGTTGATTGATGGCGAATTGGTATACCATGAGCAAGTTAAAAAG
GAGCCAGAAGGCCTAGATTTTCTTTTTGATGCTTATCCTGAAAACAGTAAAGCTAAAGAATTCGCCGAAG
TTGCTGAATCACGTACTGCTTCTAATGGAATCGCCAATAAATCTTTAAAGGGAACCATTTCTGAAAAAGA
AGCACAATGCATGAAGTTTCAGGTCTGGGATTATGTCCCGTTGGTAGAAATATACAGTCTTCCTGCATTT
CGTTTGAAATATGATGTACGTTTTTCTAAACTAGAACAAATGACATCTGGATATGATAAAGTAATTTTAA
TTGAAAACCAGGTAGTAAATAACCTAGATGAAGCTAAGGTAATTTATAAAAAGTATATTGACCAAGGTCT
TGAAGGTATTATTCTCAAAAATATCGATGGATTATGGGAAAATGCTCGTTCAAAAAATCTTTATAAATTT
AAAGAAGTAATTGATGTTGATTTAAAAATTGTAGGAATTTATCCTCACCGTAAAGACCCTACTAAAGCGG
GTGGATTTATTCTTGAGTCAGAGTGTGGAAAAATTAAGGTAAATGCTGGTTCAGGCTTAAAAGATAAAGC
CGGTGTAAAATCGCATGAACTTGACCGTACTCGCATTATGGAAAACCAAAATTATTATATTGGAAAAATT
CTAGAGTGCGAATGCAACGGTTGGTTAAAATCTGATGGCCGCACTGATTACGTTAAATTATTTCTTCCGA
TTGCGATTCGTTTACGTGAAGATAAAACTAAAGCTAATACATTCGAAGATGTATTTGGTGATTTTCATGA
GGTAACTGGTCTATAAGGCCTATGCGGCCGCTAAGGGTCGACCTGCAGCCAAGCTTAATTAGCTGAGCTT
GGACTCCTGTTGATAGATCCAGTAATGACCTCAGAACTCCATCTGGATTTGTTCAGAACGCTCGGTTGCC
GCCGGGCGTTTTTTATTGGTGAGAATCCAAGCTAGGGGAATTCATCGTGACTGACTGACGATCTGCCTCG
CGCGTTTCGGTGATGACGGTGAAAACCTCTGACACATGCAGCTCCCGGAGACGGTCACAGCTTGTCTGTA
AGCGGATGCCGGGAGCAGACAAGCCCGTCAGGGCGCGTCAGCGGGTGTTGGCGGGTGTCGGGGCGCAGCC
ATGACCCAGTCACGTAGCGATAGCGGAGTGTATAATTCTTGAAGACGAAAGGGCCTCGTGATACGCCTAT
TTTTATAGGTTAATGTCATGATAATAATAGTTTCTTAGAATCCTGATGTCCGGCGGTGCTTTTGCCGTTA
CGCACCACCCCGTCAGTAGCTGAACAGGAGGGACAGCTGATAGAAACAGAAGCCACTGGAGCACCTCAAA
AACACCATCATACACTAAATCAGTAAGTTGGCAGCATCACCCGACGCACTTTGCGCCGAATAAATACCTG
TGACGGAAGATCACTTCGCAGAATAAATAAATCCTGGTGTCCCTGTTGATACCGGGAAGCCCTGGGCCAA
CTTTTGGCGAAAATGAGACGTTGATCGGCACGTAAGAGGTTCCAACTTTCACCATAATGAAATAAGATCA
CTACCGGGCGTATTTTTTGAGTTATCGAGATTTTCAGGAGCTAAGGAAGCTAAAATGGAGAAAAAAATCA
CTGGATATACCACCGTTGATATATCCCAATGGCATCGTAAAGAACATTTTGAGGCATTTCAGTCAGTTGC
TCAATGTACCTATAACCAGACCGTTCAGCTGGATATTACGGCCTTTTTAAAGACCGTAAAGAAAAATAAG
CACAAGTTTTATCCGGCCTTTATTCACATTCTTGCCCGCCTGATGAATGCTCATCCGGAATTCCGTATGG
CAATGAAAGACGGTGAGCTGGTGATATGGGATAGTGTTCACCCTTGTTATACCGTTTTCCATGAGCAAAC
TGAAACGTTTTCATCGCTCTGGAGTGAATACCACGACGATTTCCGGCAGTTTCTACACATATATTCGCAA
GATGTGGCGTGTTACGGTGAGAACCTGGCCTATTTCCCTAAAGGGTTTATTGAGAATATGTTTTTCGTCT
CAGCCAATCCCTGGGTGAGTTTCACCAGTTTTGATTTAAACGTGGCCAATATGGACAACTTCTTCGCCCC
CGTTTTCACCATGGGCAAATATTATACGCAAGGCGACAAGGTGCTGATGCCGCTGGCGATTCAGGTTCAT
CATGCCGTTTGTGATGGCTTCCATGTCGGCAGAATGCTTAATGAATTACAACAGTACTGCGATGAGTGGC
AGGGCGGGGCGTAATTTTTTTAAGGCAGTTATTGGTGCCCTTAAACGCCTGGTTGCTACGCCTGAATAAG
TGATAATAAGCGGATGAATGGCAGAAATTCGAAAGCAAATTCGACCCGGTCGTCGGTTCAGGGCAGGGTC
GTTAAATAGCCGCTTATGTCTATTGCTGGTTTACCGGTTTATTGACTACCGGAAGCAGTGTGACCGTGTG
CTTCTCAAATGCCTGAGGCCAGTTTGCTCAGGCTCTCCCCGTGGAGGTAATAATTGACGATATGATCATT
TATTCTGCCTCCCAGAGCCTGATAAAAACGGTTACCGGATCGAGTCAGGCAACTATGGATGAACGAAATA
GACAGATCGCTGAGATAGGTGCCTCACTGATTAAGCATTGGTAACTGTCAGACCAAGTTTACTCATATAT
ACTTTAGATTGATTTAAAACTTCATTTTTAATTTAAAAGGATCTAGGTGAAGATCCTTTTTGATAATCTC
ATGACCAAAATCCCTTAACGTGAGTTTTCGTTCCACTGAGCGTCAGACCCCGTAGAAAAGATCAAAGGAT
CTTCTTGAGATCCTTTTTTTCTGCGCGTAATCTGCTGCTTGCAAACAAAAAAACCACCGCTACCAGCGGT
GGTTTGTTTGCCGGATCAAGAGCTACCAACTCTTTTTCCGAAGGTAACTGGCTTCAGCAGAGCGCAGATA
CCAAATACTGTCCTTCTAGTGTAGCCGTAGTTAGGCCACCACTTCAAGAACTCTGTAGCACCGCCTACAT
ACCTCGCTCTGCTAATCCTGTTACCAGTGGCTGCTGCCAGTGGCGATAAGTCGTGTCTTACCGGGTTGGA
CTCAAGACGATAGTTACCGGATAAGGCGCAGCGGTCGGGCTGAACGGGGGGTTCGTGCACACAGCCCAGC
TTGGAGCGAACGACCTACACCGAACTGAGATACCTACAGCGTGAGCTATGAGAAAGCGCCACGCTTCCCG
AAGGGAGAAAGGCGGACAGGTATCCGGTAAGCGGCAGGGTCGGAACAGGAGAGCGCACGAGGGAGCTTCC
AGGGGGAAACGCCTGGTATCTTTATAGTCCTGTCGGGTTTCGCCACCTCTGACTTGAGCGTCGATTTTTG
TGATGCTCGTCAGGGGGGCGGAGCCTATGGAAAAACGCCAGCAACGCGGCCTTTTTACGGTTCCTGGCCT
TTTGCTGGCCTTTTGCTCACATGTTCTTTCCTGCGTTATCCCCTGATTCTGTGGATAACCGTATTACCGC
CTTTGAGTGAGCTGATACCGCTCGCCGCAGCCGAACGACCGAGCGCAGCGAGTCAGTGAGCGAGGAAGCG
GAAGAGCGCCTGATGCGGTATTTTCTCCTTACGCATCTGTGCGGTATTTCACACCGCATAAATTCCGACA
CCATCGAATGGCGCAAAACCTTTCGCGGTATGGCATGATAGCGCCCGGAAGAGAGTCAATTCAGGGTGGT
GAATGTGAAACCAGTAACGTTATACGATGTCGCAGAGTATGCCGGTGTCTCTTATCAGACCGTTTCCCGC
GTGGTGAACCAGGCCAGCCACGTTTCTGCGAAAACGCGGGAAAAAGTGGAAGCGGCGATGGCGGAGCTGA
ATTACATTCCCAACCGCGTGGCACAACAACTGGCGGGCAAACAGTCGTTGCTGATTGGCGTTGCCACCTC
CAGTCTGGCCCTGCACGCGCCGTCGCAAATTGTCGCGGCGATTAAATCTCGCGCCGATCAACTGGGTGCC
AGCGTGGTGGTGTCGATGGTAGAACGAAGCGGCGTCGAAGCCTGTAAAGCGGCGGTGCACAATCTTCTCG
CGCAACGCGTCAGTGGGCTGATCATTAACTATCCGCTGGATGACCAGGATGCCATTGCTGTGGAAGCTGC
CTGCACTAATGTTCCGGCGTTATTTCTTGATGTCTCTGACCAGACACCCATCAACAGTATTATTTTCTCC
CATGAAGACGGTACGCGACTGGGCGTGGAGCATCTGGTCGCATTGGGTCACCAGCAAATCGCGCTGTTAG
CGGGCCCATTAAGTTCTGTCTCGGCGCGTCTGCGTCTGGCTGGCTGGCATAAATATCTCACTCGCAATCA
AATTCAGCCGATAGCGGAACGGGAAGGCGACTGGAGTGCCATGTCCGGTTTTCAACAAACCATGCAAATG
CTGAATGAGGGCATCGTTCCCACTGCGATGCTGGTTGCCAACGATCAGATGGCGCTGGGCGCAATGCGCG
CCATTACCGAGTCCGGGCTGCGCGTTGGTGCGGATATCTCGGTAGTGGGATACGACGATACCGAAGACAG
CTCATGTTATATCCCGCCGTTAACCACCATCAAACAGGATTTTCGCCTGCTGGGGCAAACCAGCGTGGAC
CGCTTGCTGCAACTCTCTCAGGGCCAGGCGGTGAAGGGCAATCAGCTGTTGCCCGTCTCACTGGTGAAAA
GAAAAACCACCCTGGCGCCCAATACGCAAACCGCCTCTCCCCGCGCGTTGGCCGATTCATTAATGCAGCT
GGCACGACAGGTTTCCCGACTGGAAAGCGGGCAGTGAGCGCAACGCAATTAATGTAAGTTAGCTCACTCA
TTAGGCACCCCAGGCTTTACACTTTATGCTTCCGGCTCGTATGTTGTGTGGAATTGTGAGCGGATAACAA
TTTCACACAGGAAACAGCTATGACCATGATTACGGATTCACTGGCCGTCGTTTTACAACGTCGTGACTGG
GAAAACCCTGGCGTTACCCAACTTAATCGCCTTGCAGCACATCCCCCTTTCGCCAGCTGGCGTAATAGCG
AAGAGGCCCGCACCGATCGCCCTTCCCAACAGTTGC
